>Addgene plasmid #148894 | pnEA-NvM-HsHelz_1793-1914-GB1His6_AH | depositor full sequence | sequence record 291342 | Full Sequence
TTCTTGAAGACGAAAGGGCCTCGTGATACGCCTATTTTTATAGGTTAATGTCATGATAATAATGGTTTCT
TAGACGTCAGGTGGCACTTTTCGGGGAAATGTGCGCGGAACCCCTATTTGTTTATTTTTCTAAATACATT
CAAATATGTATCCGCTCATGAGACAATAACCCTGATAAATGCTTCAATAATATTGAAAAAGGAAGAGTAT
GAGTATTCAACATTTCCGTGTCGCCCTTATTCCCTTTTTTGCGGCATTTTGCCTTCCTGTTTTTGCTCAC
CCAGAAACGCTGGTGAAAGTAAAAGATGCTGAAGATCAGTTGGGTGCACGAGTGGGTTACATCGAACTGG
ATCTCAACAGCGGTAAGATCCTTGAGAGTTTTCGCCCCGAAGAACGTTTTCCAATGATGAGCACTTTTAA
AGTTCTGCTATGTGGCGCGGTATTATCCCGTGTTGACGCCGGGCAAGAGCAACTCGGTCGCCGCATACAC
TATTCTCAGAATGACTTGGTTGAGTACTCACCAGTCACAGAAAAGCATCTTACGGATGGCATGACAGTAA
GAGAATTATGCAGTGCTGCCATAACCATGAGTGATAACACTGCGGCCAACTTACTTCTGACAACGATCGG
AGGACCGAAGGAGCTAACCGCTTTTTTGCACAACATGGGGGATCATGTAACTCGCCTTGATCGTTGGGAA
CCGGAGCTGAATGAAGCCATACCAAACGACGAGCGTGACACCACGATGCCTGCAGCAATGGCAACAACGT
TGCGCAAACTATTAACTGGCGAACTACTTACTCTAGCTTCCCGGCAACAATTAATAGACTGGATGGAGGC
GGATAAAGTTGCAGGACCACTTCTGCGCTCGGCCCTTCCGGCTGGCTGGTTTATTGCTGATAAATCTGGA
GCCGGTGAGCGTGGGTCTCGCGGTATCATTGCAGCACTGGGGCCAGATGGTAAGCCCTCCCGTATCGTAG
TTATCTACACGACGGGGAGTCAGGCAACTATGGATGAACGAAATAGACAGATCGCTGAGATAGGTGCCTC
ACTGATTAAGCATTGGTAACTGTCAGACCAAGTTTACTCATATATACTTTAGATTGATTTAAAACTTCAT
TTTTAATTTAAAAGGATCTAGGTGAAGATCCTTTTTGATAATCTCATGACCAAAATCCCTTAACGTGAGT
TTTCGTTCCACTGAGCGTCAGACCCCGTAGAAAAGATCAAAGGATCTTCTTGAGATCCTTTTTTTCTGCG
CGTAATCTGCTGCTTGCAAACAAAAAAACCACCGCTACCAGCGGTGGTTTGTTTGCCGGATCAAGAGCTA
CCAACTCTTTTTCCGAAGGTAACTGGCTTCAGCAGAGCGCAGATACCAAATACTGTCCTTCTAGTGTAGC
CGTAGTTAGGCCACCACTTCAAGAACTCTGTAGCACCGCCTACATACCTCGCTCTGCTAATCCTGTTACC
AGTGGCTGCTGCCAGTGGCGATAAGTCGTGTCTTACCGGGTTGGACTCAAGACGATAGTTACCGGATAAG
GCGCAGCGGTCGGGCTGAACGGGGGGTTCGTGCACACAGCCCAGCTTGGAGCGAACGACCTACACCGAAC
TGAGATACCTACAGCGTGAGCTATGAGAAAGCGCCACGCTTCCCGAAGGGAGAAAGGCGGACAGGTATCC
GGTAAGCGGCAGGGTCGGAACAGGAGAGCGCACGAGGGAGCTTCCAGGGGGAAACGCCTGGTATCTTTAT
AGTCCTGTCGGGTTTCGCCACCTCTGACTTGAGCGTCGATTTTTGTGATGCTCGTCAGGGGGGCGGAGCC
TATGGAAAAACGCCAGCAACGCGGCCTTTTTACGGTTCCTGGCCTTTTGCTGGCCTTTTGCTCACATGTT
CTTTCCTGCGTTATCCCCTGATTCTGTGGATAACCGTATTACCGCCTTTGAGTGAGCTGATACCGCTCGC
CGCAGCCGAACGACCGAGCGCAGCGAGTCAGTGAGCGAGGAAGCGGAAGAGCGCCTGATGCGGTATTTTC
TCCTTACGCATCTGTGCGGTATTTCACACCGCATATATGGTGCACTCTCAGTACAATCTGCTCTGATGCC
GCATAGTTAAGCCAGTATACACTCCGCTATCGCTACGTGACTGGGTCATGGCTGCGCCCCGACACCCGCC
AACACCCGCTGACGCGCCCTGACGGGCTTGTCTGCTCCCGGCATCCGCTTACAGACAAGCTGTGACCGTC
TCCGGGAGCTGCATGTGTCAGAGGTTTTCACCGTCATCACCGAAACGCGCGAGGCAGCTGCGGTAAAGCT
CATCAGCGTGGTCGTGAAGCGATTCACAGATGTCTGCCTGTTCATCCGCGTCCAGCTCGTTGAGTTTCTC
CAGAAGCGTTAATGTCTGGCTTCTGATAAAGCGGGCCATGTTAAGGGCGGTTTTTTCCTGTTTGGTCACT
GATGCCTCCGTGTAAGGGGGATTTCTGTTCATGGGGGTAATGATACCGATGAAACGAGAGAGGATGCTCA
CGATACGGGTTACTGATGATGAACATGCCCGGTTACTGGAACGTTGTGAGGGTAAACAACTGGCGGTATG
GATGCGGCGGGACCAGAGAAAAATCACTCAGGGTCAATGCCAGCGCTTCGTTAATACAGATGTAGGTGTT
CCACAGGGTAGCCAGCAGCATCCTGCGATGCAGATCCGGAACATAATGGTGCAGGGCGCTGACTTCCGCG
TTTCCAGACTTTACGAAACACGGAAACCGAAGACCATTCATGTTGTTGCTCAGGTCGCAGACGTTTTGCA
GCAGCAGTCGCTTCACGTTCGCTCGCGTATCGGTGATTCATTCTGCTAACCAGTAAGGCAACCCCGCCAG
CCTAGCCGGGTCCTCAACGACAGGAGCACGATCATGCGCACCCGTGGCCAGGACCCAACGCTGCCCGAGA
TGCGCCGCGTGCGGCTGCTGGAGATGGCGGACGCGATGGATATGTTCTGCCAAGGGTTGGTTTGCGCATT
CACAGTTCTCCGCAAGAATTGATTGGCTCCAATTCTTGGAGTGGTGAATCCGTTAGCGAGGTGCCGCCGG
CTTCCATTCAGGTCGAGGTGGCCCGGCTCCATGCACCGCGACGCAACGCGGGGAGGCAGACAAGGTATAG
GGCGGCGCCTACAATCCATGCCAACCCGTTCCATGTGCTCGCCGAGGCGGCATAAATCGCCGTGACGATC
AGCGGTCCAGTGATCGAAGTTAGGCTGGTAAGAGCCGCGAGCGATCCTTGAAGCTGTCCCTGATGGTCGT
CATCTACCTGCCTGGACAGCATGGCCTGCAACGCGGGCATCCCGATGCCGCCGGAAGCGAGAAGAATCAT
AATGGGGAAGGCCATCCAGCCTCGCGTCGCGAACGCCAGCAAGACGTAGCCCAGCGCGTCGGCCGCCATG
CCGGCGATAATGGCCTGCTTCTCGCCGAAACGTTTGGTGGCGGGACCAGTGACGAAGGCTTGAGCGAGGG
CGTGCAAGATTCCGAATACCGCAAGCGACAGGCCGATCATCGTCGCGCTCCAGCGAAAGCGGTCCTCGCC
GAAAATGACCCAGAGCGCTGCCGGCACCTGTCCTACGAGTTGCATGATAAAGAAGACAGTCATAAGTGCG
GCGACGATAGTCATGCCCCGCGCCCACCGGAAGGAGCTGACTGGGTTGAAGGCTCTCAAGGGCATCGGTC
GAGATCCCGGTGCCTAATGAGTGAGCTAACTTACATTAATTGCGTTGCGCTCACTGCCCGCTTTCCAGTC
GGGAAACCTGTCGTGCCAGCTGCATTAATGAATCGGCCAACGCGCGGGGAGAGGCGGTTTGCGTATTGGG
CGCCAGGGTGGTTTTTCTTTTCACCAGTGAGACGGGCAACAGCTGATTGCCCTTCACCGCCTGGCCCTGA
GAGAGTTGCAGCAAGCGGTCCACGCTGGTTTGCCCCAGCAGGCGAAAATCCTGTTTGATGGTGGTTAACG
GCGGGATATAACATGAGCTGTCTTCGGTATCGTCGTATCCCACTACCGAGATATCCGCACCAACGCGCAG
CCCGGACTCGGTAATGGCGCGCATTGCGCCCAGCGCCATCTGATCGTTGGCAACCAGCATCGCAGTGGGA
ACGATGCCCTCATTCAGCATTTGCATGGTTTGTTGAAAACCGGACATGGCACTCCAGTCGCCTTCCCGTT
CCGCTATCGGCTGAATTTGATTGCGAGTGAGATATTTATGCCAGCCAGCCAGACGCAGACGCGCCGAGAC
AGAACTTAATGGGCCCGCTAACAGCGCGATTTGCTGGTGACCCAATGCGACCAGATGCTCCACGCCCAGT
CGCGTACCGTCTTCATGGGAGAAAATAATACTGTTGATGGGTGTCTGGTCAGAGACATCAAGAAATAACG
CCGGAACATTAGTGCAGGCAGCTTCCACAGCAATGGCATCCTGGTCATCCAGCGGATAGTTAATGATCAG
CCCACTGACGCGTTGCGCGAGAAGATTGTGCACCGCCGCTTTACAGGCTTCGACGCCGCTTCGTTCTACC
ATCGACACCACCACGCTGGCACCCAGTTGATCGGCGCGAGATTTAATCGCCGCGACAATTTGCGACGGCG
CGTGCAGGGCCAGACTGGAGGTGGCAACGCCAATCAGCAACGACTGTTTGCCCGCCAGTTGTTGTGCCAC
GCGGTTGGGAATGTAATTCAGCTCCGCCATCGCCGCTTCCACTTTTTCCCGCGTTTTCGCAGAAACGTGG
CTGGCCTGGTTCACCACGCGGGAAACGGTCTGATAAGAGACACCGGCATACTCTGCGACATCGTATAACG
TTACTGGTTTCACATTCACCACCCTGAATTGACTCTCTTCCGGGCGCTATCATGCCATACCGCGAAAGGT
TTTGCGCCATTCGATGGTGTCCGGGATCTCGACGCTCTCCCTTATGCGACTCCTGCATTAGGAAGCAGCC
CAGTAGTAGGTTGAGGCCGTTGAGCACCGCCGCCGCAAGGAATGGTGCATGCAAGGAGATGGCGCCCAAC
AGTCCCCCGGCCACGGGGCCTGCCACCATACCCACGCCGAAACAAGCGCTCATGAGCCCGAAGTGGCGAG
CCCGATCTTCCCCATCGGTGATGTCGGCGATATAGGCGCCAGCAACCGCACCTGTGGCGCCGGTGATGCC
GGCCACGATGCGTCCGGCGTAGAGGATCGAGATCTCGATCCCGCGAAATTAATACGACTCACTATAGGGG
AATTGTGAGCGGATAACAATTCCCCACTAGTAATAATTTTGTTTAACTTTAAGAAGGAGATATACCATGG
AAACTGAAGAAGGTAAACTGGTAATCTGGATTAACGGCGATAAAGGCTATAACGGTCTCGCTGAAGTCGG
TAAGAAATTCGAGAAAGATACCGGAATTAAAGTCACCGTTGAGCATCCGGATAAACTGGAAGAGAAATTC
CCACAGGTTGCGGCAACTGGCGATGGCCCTGACATTATCTTCTGGGCACACGACCGCTTTGGTGGCTACG
CTCAATCTGGCCTGTTGGCTGAAATCACCCCGGACAAAGCGTTCCAGGACAAGCTGTATCCGTTTACCTG
GGATGCCGTACGTTACAACGGCAAGCTGATTGCTTACCCGATCGCTGTTGAAGCGTTATCGCTGATTTAT
AACAAAGACCTGCTGCCGAACCCGCCAAAAACCTGGGAAGAGATCCCGGCGCTGGATAAAGAACTGAAAG
CGAAAGGTAAGAGCGCCCTGATGTTCAACCTGCAAGAACCGTACTTCACCTGGCCGCTGATTGCTGCTGA
CGGGGGTTATGCGTTCAAGTATGAAAACGGCAAGTACGACATTAAAGACGTGGGCGTGGATAACGCTGGC
GCGAAAGCGGGTCTGACCTTCCTGGTTGACCTGATTAAAAACAAACACATGAATGCAGACACCGATTACT
CCATCGCAGAAGCTGCCTTTAATAAAGGCGAAACAGCGATGACCATCAACGGCCCGTGGGCATGGTCCAA
CATCGACACCAGCAAAGTGAATTATGGTGTAACGGTACTGCCGACCTTCAAGGGTCAACCATCCAAACCG
TTCGTTGGCGTGCTGAGCGCAGGTATTAACGCCGCCAGTCCGAACAAAGAGCTGGCAAAAGAGTTCCTCG
AAAACTATCTGCTGACTGATGAAGGTCTGGAAGCGGTTAATAAAGACAAACCGCTGGGTGCCGTAGCGCT
GAAGTCTTACGAGGAAGAGTTGGCGAAAGATCCACGTATTGCCGCCACGATGGAAAACGCCCAGAAAGGT
GAAATCATGCCGAACATCCCGCAGATGTCCGCTTTCTGGTATGCCGTGCGTACTGCGGTGATCAACGCCG
CCAGCGGTCGTCAGACTGTCGATGAAGCCCTTAAAGACGCGCAGACTGGTACCGGCAGCGGTGAAAACCT
TTACTTCCAGGGCCATATGCTCGAGCTTAAGCAATCTTCTTTCAACTTTTCATCCCCGGAGTCCTGGGTA
AACACCACCTCATCTACTCCTTATCAGAACATTCCGTGCAATGGATCCAGCAGGACAGCTCAGCCCAGAG
AGTTGATAGCGCCACCCAAGACTGTCAAACCCCCTGAGGATCAACTGAAGTCGGAGAACCTCGAGGTGTC
CAGTTCCTTCAACTACAGTGTGCTGCAGCATCTTGGCCAGTTTCCACCCCTTATGCCTAACAAGCAGATC
GCGGAGTCGGCCAATAGCAGTAGCCCCCAGAGCTCTGCGGGGGGCAAGCCCGCCATGTCCTATGCCAGCG
CTCTGCGGGCCCCTCCAAAGCCCAGGCCCCCTCCTGAGCAGGCCAAGATGCAGTACAAACTTATCCTGAA
CGGTAAAACCCTGAAAGGTGAAACCACCACCGAAGCTGTTGACGCTGCTACCGCGGAAAAAGTTTTCAAA
CAGTACGCTAACGACAACGGTGTTGACGGTGAATGGACCTACGACGACGCTACCAAAACCTACACCGTAA
CGGAAATGGGCAGCAGCCATCATCATCATCATCACTAATCTAGAGCTAGCCCTAGGAGATCCGGCTGCTA
ACAAAGCCCGAAAGGAAGCTGAGTTGGCTGCTGCCACCGCTGAGCAATAACTAGCATAACCCCTTGGGGC
CTCTAAACGGGTCTTGAGGGGTTTTTTGCTGAAAGGAGGAACTATATCCGGATATCCCGCAAGAGGCCCG
GCAGTACCGGCATAACCAAGCCTATGCCTACAGCATCCAGGGTGACGGTGCCGAGGATGACGATGAGCGC
ATTGTTAGATTTCATACACGGTGCCTGACTGCGTTAGCAATTTAACTGTGATAAACTACCGCATTAAAGC
TTATCGATGATAAGCTGTCAAACATGAGAA
Features (pLannotate 1.2.2; 22 found; start..end, strand, type, name):
    104..208     +  promoter       AmpR promoter: bla
    209..1069    +  CDS            AmpR: β-lactamase; bla; confers resistance to ampicillin, carbenicillin, and related antibiotics
   1240..1828    +  rep_origin     ori: high-copy-number ColE1/pMB1/pBR322/pUC origin of replication
   2014..2156    -  misc_feature   bom: basis of mobility region from pBR322
   2258..2449    -  CDS            rop: Rop protein, which maintains plasmids at low copy number; rop
   2466..2846    +  CDS            YPB1_ECOLX: Protein predicted: Swiss-Prot protein existence level 4. From Escherichia coli.
   3088..3712    -  CDS            TcR (fragment): tetracycline efflux protein; tet; confers resistance to tetracycline
   3727..3748    -  protein_bind   CAP binding site: CAP binding activates transcription in the presence of cAMP. E. coli catabolite activator protein
   3761..4843    -  CDS            lacI: lac repressor; lacI; The lac repressor binds to the lac operator to inhibit transcription in E. coli. This inhibition can be relieved by adding lactose or isopropyl-β-D-thiogalactopyranoside (IPTG).
   4844..4921    -  promoter       lacI promoter: lacI
   4929..5208    -  CDS            TcR (fragment): tetracycline efflux protein; tet; confers resistance to tetracycline
   5230..5248    +  promoter       T7 promoter: promoter for bacteriophage T7 RNA polymerase
   5249..5273    +  protein_bind   lac operator: The lac repressor binds to the lac operator to inhibit transcription in E. coli. This inhibition can be relieved by adding lactose or isopropyl-β-D-thiogalactopyranoside (IPTG). lac repressor encoded by lacI
   5288..5310    +  RBS            RBS: efficient ribosome binding site from bacteriophage T7 gene 10 (Olins and Rangwala, 1989)
   5321..6417    +  CDS            MBP (fragment): maltose binding protein from E. coli; malE (mutated); This version of the gene does not encode a signal sequence, so MBP will remain in the cytosol.
   6361..6837    +  CDS            Helz (fragment): HELZ_MOUSE - Also known as Kiaa0054. Experimental evidence at protein level: Swiss-Prot protein existence level 1. May act as a helicase that plays a role in RNA metabolism in multiple tissues and organs within the developing embryo. From Mus musculus (Mouse).
   6844..7001    +  CDS            GB1 (fragment): B1 domain of Streptococcal protein G effective as a solubilizing fusion partner (Cheng and Patel, 2004)
   7018..7034    +  CDS            capTEV™ (fragment): composite tag for in vivo biotinylation, TEV protease cleavage, and 6xHis tagging
   7064..7113    +  CDS            SET1 (fragment): solubility-enhancement tag derived from T7 phage gene 10B
   7121..7168    +  terminator     T7 terminator: transcription terminator for bacteriophage T7 RNA polymerase
   7191..7295    -  CDS            TcR (fragment): tetracycline efflux protein; tet; confers resistance to tetracycline
   7343..7371    -  promoter       tet promoter: E. coli promoter for tetracycline efflux protein gene
