[The description below was written by a language model from this plasmid's Addgene catalogue record and pLannotate feature annotations shown in this document.]
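Description:
pnEA-NvM-HsHelz_1793-1914-GB1His6_AH is a 7,380 nt bacterial expression plasmid for producing a fragment of the human helicase HELZ (residues 1793–1914) in E. coli. The catalogue lists the backbone as unknown. The annotated features nevertheless point to a pBR322/pET-style architecture, with a ColE1/pMB1-type origin accompanied by the bom region and the rop gene. The presence of rop is consistent with the low copy number recorded for the plasmid. Several disrupted fragments of the tetracycline resistance gene and its promoter are also present. Selection is by ampicillin through the β-lactamase gene (AmpR) and its own promoter.

The expression cassette is driven by a T7 promoter followed by a lac operator and the phage T7 gene 10 ribosome binding site, and the plasmid carries lacI under its native promoter. Transcription therefore depends on a host that supplies T7 RNA polymerase and is inducible with IPTG. The open reading frame starts with a cytosolic maltose binding protein lacking a signal sequence. It continues into the HELZ segment, which the annotation tool matched to the mouse orthologue, although the record states that the sequence is human. The frame ends with the GB1 solubility domain of streptococcal protein G and a short hexahistidine-type tag, and a T7 terminator closes the cassette. A short annotated match to a T7 gene 10B-derived tag lies just before the terminator and is probably residual vector sequence.

The two solubility partners and the C-terminal His tag suit the plasmid to recombinant production and affinity purification of this HELZ region. The associated study examined the direct interaction of HELZ with the CCR4-NOT complex. The depositor sequence may be theoretical.
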