Addgene plasmid #148894: pnEA-NvM-HsHelz_1793-1914-GB1His6_AH
Purpose: Bacterial Expression of HsHelz_1793-1914
Depositing lab: Elisa Izaurralde. Depositing organization: Max Planck Institute for Developmental Biology. Publication: HELZ directly interacts with CCR4-NOT and causes decay of bound mRNAs. Hanet A, Rasch F, Weber R, Ruscica V, Fauser M, Raisch T, Kuzuoglu-Ozturk D, Chang CT, Bhandari D, Igreja C, Wohlbold L. Life Sci Alliance. 2019 Sep 30;2(5). pii: 2/5/e201900405. doi: 10.26508/lsa.201900405. Print 2019 Oct. PubMed 31570513.
Backbone
  Vector backbone: Unknown
  Vector type: Bacterial Expression
Growth in bacteria
  Bacterial resistance: Ampicillin, 100 μg/mL
  Growth temperature: 37°C
  Growth strain: DH5alpha
  Copy number: Low Copy
Gene/Insert
  Gene/Insert name: HsHelz_1793-1914
  Species: H. sapiens (human)
  Entrez Gene: HELZ (a.k.a. DHRC, DRHC, HUMORF5)
  Cloning method: Unknown
Terms and licenses: Academic/Nonprofit Terms; Industry Terms: Not Available to Industry
Depositor comments: sequence according to the sequence of NCBI:NM_014877.3 or Uniprot.:P42694 Plasmids from this collection were made available to the research community and donated after the lab closed. Please note that the sequence provided by the depositing laboratory may be theoretical/predicted or based on Sanger sequencing results. There may be discrepancies between sequencing results obtained by Addgene and the depositor sequence. If an Addgene verified sequence is not available, please contact before placing your order to request that our lab fully sequence the plasmid.
How to cite: pnEA-NvM-HsHelz_1793-1914-GB1His6_AH was a gift from Elisa Izaurralde (Addgene plasmid # 148894 ; http://n2t.net/addgene:148894 ; RRID:Addgene_148894)
